>Addgene plasmid #71666 | pdCas9-DNMT3A-EGFP | addgene partial sequence | sequence record 134076 | hU6-F 5'-GAGGGCCTATTTCCCATGATT-3'
GATAATTGGAATTAATTTGACTGTAAACACAAAGATATTAGTACAAAATACGTGACGTAGAAAGTAATAA
TTTCTTGGGTAGTTTGCAGTTTTAAAATTATGTTTTAAAATGGACTATCATATGCTTACCGTAACTTGAA
AGTATTTCGATTTCTTGGCTTTATATATCTTGTGGAAAGGACGAAACACCGGGTCTTCGAGAAGACCTGT
TTTAGAGCTAGAAATAGCAAGTTAAAATAAGGCTAGTCCGTTATCAACTTGAAAAAGTGGCACCGAGTCG
GTGCTTTTTTGTTTTAGAGCTAGAAATAGCAAGTTAAAATAAGGCTAGTCCGTTTTTAGCGCGTGCGCCA
ATTCTGCAGACAAATGGCTCTAGAGGTACCCGTTACATAACTTACGGTAAATGGCCCGCCTGGCTGACCG
CCCAACGACCCCCGCCCATTGACGTCAATAGTAACGCCAATAGGGACTTTCCATTGACGTCAATGGGTGG
AGTATTTACGGTAAACTGCCCACTTGGCAGTACATCAAGTGTATCATATGCCAAGTACGCCCCCTATTGA
CGTCAATGACGGTAAATGGCCCGCCTGGCATTGTGCCCAGTACATGACCTTATGGGACTTTCCTACTTGG
CAGTACATCTACGTATTAGTCATCGCTATTACCATGGTCGAGGTGAGCCCCACGTTCTGCTTCACTCTCC
CCATCTCCCCCC
