>Addgene plasmid #71666 | pdCas9-DNMT3A-EGFP | addgene partial sequence | sequence record 134077 | EGFP-N 5'-CGTCGCCGTCCAGCTCGACCAG-3'
TCCTCGACGTCACCGCATGTTAGCAGACTTCCTCTGCCCTCTCCACTGCCGAATTCGGGCCGGCCGGACA
CACACGCAAAATACTCCTTCAGCGGAGCGAAGAGGTGGCGGATGACTGGCACGCTCCATGACCGGCCCAG
CAGTCTCTGCCTCGCCAAGCGGCTCATGTTGGAGACGTCAGTATAGTGGACTGGGAAACCAAATACCCTT
TCCATTTCAGTGCACCATAAGATGTCCTCTTTCTCATTCATGAACACAGGAAAATGCTGGTCTTTGCCCT
GCTTTATGGAGTTTGACCTCGTAGTAATGGTCCTCACTTTGCTGAACTTGGCTATCCTGCCATGCTCCAG
ACACTCCTGCAGCTCCAGCTTATCATTCACAGTGGATGCCAACGGCCTGTTCATACCGGGAAGGTTACCC
CAGAAGTAGCGGGCCCTGTGTGCAGCTGACACTTCTTTGGCATCAATCATCACAGGGTTGGACTCGAGAA
ATCGCGAGATGTCCCTCTTGTCACTAACGCCCATGGCCACCACATTCTCAAAGAGCCAGAAGAAGGGGCG
ATCATCTCCCTCCTTGGGCCGCGCATCATGCAGGAGGCGGTAGAACTCAAAGAAGAGCCGGCCAGTGCCC
TCGTAGAGGCCCTTGCGAGCAGGGTTGACGATGGAGAGGTCATTGCAGGGACTGCCCCCAATCACCAGAT
CGAATGGGCCCCACTCCTGGATATGCTTCTGTGTGACGCTGCGGACGTCC
