>Addgene plasmid #71666 | pdCas9-DNMT3A-EGFP | addgene partial sequence | sequence record 134080 | dCas9-R2 5'-GGGTTTCCACCAGCTGTCTC-3'
TCAGCAGCTGCCGCCAGTAGTTCTTCATCTTCTTCACGACCTCTTCGGAGGGCACGTTGTCGCTCTTGCC
CCGGTTCTTGTCGCTTCTGGTCAGCACCTTGTTGTCGATGGAGTCGTCCTTCAGAAAGCTCTGAGGCACG
ATAGCGTCCACATCGTAGTCGGACAGCCGGTTGATGTCCAGTTCCTGGTCCACGTACATATCCCGCCCAT
TCTGCAGGTAGTACAGGTACAGCTTCTCGTTCTGCAGCTGGGTGTTTTCCACGGGGTGTTCTTTCAGGAT
CTGGCTGCCCAGCTCTTTGATGCCCTCTTCGATCCGCTTCATTCTCTCGCGGCTGTTCTTCTGTCCCTTC
TGGGTGGTCTGGTTCTCTCTGGCCATTTCGATCA
