>Addgene plasmid #71666 | pdCas9-DNMT3A-EGFP | addgene partial sequence | sequence record 174094 | Addgene Partial NGS Result
CCCCCCCCCCCGCCCCCATCGCTGCACAAAATAATTAAAAAATAAATAAATACAAAATTGGGGGTGGGGA
GGGGGGGGAGATGGGGAGAGTGAAGCAGAACGTGGGGCTCACCTCGACCATGGTAATAGCGATGACTAAT
ACGTAGATGTACTGCCAAGTAGGAAAGTCCCATAAGGTCATGTACTGGGCACAATGCCAGGCGGGCCATT
TACCGTCATTGACGTCAATAGGGGGCGTACTTGGCATATGATACACTTGATGTACTGCCAAGTGGGCAGT
TTACCGTAAATACTCCACCCATTGACGTCAATGGAAAGTCCCTATTGGCGTTACTATTGACGTCAATGGG
CGGGGGTCGTTGGGCGGTCAGCCAGGCGGGCCATTTACCGTAAGTTATGTAACGGGTACCTCTAGAGCCA
TTTGTCTGCAGAATTGGCGCACGCGCTAAAAACGGACTAGCCTTATTTTAACTTGCTATTTCTAGCTCTA
AAACAAAAAAGCACCGACTCGGTGCCACTTTTTCAAGTTGATAACGGACTAGCCTTATTTTAACTTGCTA
TTTCTAGCTCTAAAACAGGTCTTCTCGAAGACCCGGTGTTTCGTCCTTTCCACAAGATATATAAAGCCAA
GAAATCGAAATACTTTCAAGTTACGGTAAGCATATGATAGTCCATTTTAAAACATAATTTTAAAACTGCA
AACTACCCAAGAAATTATTACTTTCTACGTCACGTATTTTGTACTAATATCTTTGTGTTTACAGTCAAAT
TAATTCCAATTATCTCTCTAACAGCCTTGTATCGTATATGCAAATATGAAGGAATCATGGGAAATAGGCC
CTCACATGTGAGCAAAAGGCCAGCAAAAGGCCAGGAACCGTAAAAAGGCCGCGTTGCTGGCGTTTTTCCA
TAGGCTCCGCCCCCCTGACGAGCATCACAAAAATCGACGCTCAAGTCAGAGGTGGCGAAACCCGACAGGA
CTATAAAGATACCAGGCGTTTCCCCCTGGAAGCTCCCTCGTGCGCTCTCCTGTTCCGACCCTGCCGCTTA
CCGGATACCTGTCCGCCTTTCTCCCTTCGGGAAGCGTGGCGCTTTCTCATAGCTCACGCTGTAGGTATCT
CAGTTCGGTGTAGGTCGTTCGCTCCAAGCTGGGCTGTGTGCACGAACCCCCCGTTCAGCCCGACCGCTGC
GCCTTATCCGGTAACTATCGTCTTGAGTCCAACCCGGTAAGACACGACTTATCGCCACTGGCAGCAGCCA
CTGGTAACAGGATTAGCAGAGCGAGGTATGTAGGCGGTGCTACAGAGTTCTTGAAGTGGTGGCCTAACTA
CGGCTACACTAGAAGAACAGTATTTGGTATCTGCGCTCTGCTGAAGCCAGTTACCTTCGGAAAAAGAGTT
GGTAGCTCTTGATCCGGCAAACAAACCACCGCTGGTAGCGGTGGTTTTTTTGTTTGCAAGCAGCAGATTA
CGCGCAGAAAAAAAGGATCTCAAGAAGATCCTTTGATCTTTTCTACGGGGTCTGACGCTCAGTGGAACGA
AAACTCACGTTAAGGGATTTTGGTCATGAGATTATCAAAAAGGATCTTCACCTAGATCCTTTTAAATTAA
AAATGAAGTTTTAAATCAATCTAAAGTATATATGAGTAAACTTGGTCTGACAGTTACCAATGCTTAATCA
GTGAGGCACCTATCTCAGCGATCTGTCTATTTCGTTCATCCATAGTTGCCTGACTCCCCGTCGTGTAGAT
AACTACGATACGGGAGGGCTTACCATCTGGCCCCAGTGCTGCAATGATACCGCGGCTTCCACGCTCACCG
GCTCCAGATTTATCAGCAATAAACCAGCCAGCCGGAAGGGCCGAGCGCAGAAGTGGTCCTGCAACTTTAT
CCGCCTCCATCCAGTCTATTAATTGTTGCCGGGAAGCTAGAGTAAGTAGTTCGCCAGTTAATAGTTTGCG
CAACGTTGTTGCCATTGCTACAGGCATCGTGGTGTCACGCTCGTCGTTTGGTATGGCTTCATTCAGCTCC
GGTTCCCAACGATCAAGGCGAGTTACATGATCCCCCATGTTGTGCAAAAAAGCGGTTAGCTCCTTCGGTC
CTCCGATCGTTGTCAGAAGTAAGTTGGCCGCAGTGTTATCACTCATGGTTATGGCAGCACTGCATAATTC
TCTTACTGTCATGCCATCCGTAAGATGCTTTTCTGTGACTGGTGAGTACTCAACCAAGTCATTCTGAGAA
TAGTGTATGCGGCGACCGAGTTGCTCTTGCCCGGCGTCAATACGGGATAATACCGCGCCACATAGCAGAA
CTTTAAAAGTGCTCATCATTGGAAAACGTTCTTCGGGGCGAAAACTCTCAAGGATCTTACCGCTGTTGAG
ATCCAGTTCGATGTAACCCACTCGTGCACCCAACTGATCTTCAGCATCTTTTACTTTCACCAGCGTTTCT
GGGTGAGCAAAAACAGGAAGGCAAAATGCCGCAAAAAAGGGAATAAGGGCGACACGGAAATGTTGAATAC
TCATACTCTTCCTTTTTCAATATTATTGAAGCATTTATCAGGGTTATTGTCTCATGAGCGGATACATATT
TGAATGTATTTAGAAAAATAAACAAATAGGGGTTCCGCGCACATTTCCCCGAAAAGTGCCACCTGACGTC
TAAGAAACCATTATTATCATGACATTAACCTATAAAAATAGGCGTATCACGAGGCCCTTTCGTCTCGCGC
GTTTCGGTGATGACGGTGAAAACCTCTGACACATGCAGCTCCCGGAGACGGTCACAGCTTGTCTGTAAGC
GGATGCCGGGAGCAGACAAGCCCGTCAGGGCGCGTCAGCGGGTGTTGGCGGGTGTCGGGGCTGGCTTAAC
TATGCGGCATCAGAGCAGATTGTACTGAGAGTGCACCATAAAATTGTAAACGTTAATATTTTGTTAAAAT
TCGCGTTAAATTTTTGTTAAATCAGCTCATTTTTTAACCAATAGACCGAAATCGGCAAAATCCCTTATAA
ATCAAAAGAATAGCCCGAGATAGAGT
[37 nt withheld, positions 3037-3073]
AAAGAACGTGGACTCCAACGTCAAAGG
[141 nt withheld, positions 3101-3241]
G
[46 nt withheld, positions 3243-3288]
A
[95 nt withheld, positions 3290-3384]
TATGCGGTGTGAAATACCGCACAGATGCGTAAGGAGAAAATACCGCATCAGGCGCCCCTGCAGGCAGCTG
CGCGCTCGCTCGCTCACTGAGGCCGCCCGGGCAAAGCCCGGGCGTCGGGCGACCTTTGGTCGCCCGGCCT
CAGTGAGCGAGCGAGCGCGCAGAGAGGGAGTGGCCAACTCCATCACTAGGGGTTCCTGCGGCCGCTCCCC
AGCATGCCTGCTATTCTCTTCCCAATCCTCCCCCTTGCTGTCCTGCCCCACCCCACCCCCCAGAATAGAA
TGACACCTACTCAGACAATGCGATGCAATTTCCTCATTTTATTAGGAAAGGACAGTGGGAGTGGCACCTT
CCAGGGTCAAGGAAGGCACGGGGGAGGGGCAAACAACAGATGGCTGGCAACTAGAAGGCACAGTCGAGGC
TGATCAGCGAGCTCTAGTTAGAATTGAATTCCTTGTACAGCTCGTCCATGCCGAGAGTGATCCCGGCGGC
GGTCACGAACTCCAGCAGGACCATGTGATCGCGCTTCTCGTTGGGGTCTTTGCTCAGGGCGGACTGGGTG
CTCAGGTAGTGGTTGTCGGGCAGCAGCACGGGGCCGTCGCCGATGGGGGTGTTCTGCTGGTAGTGGTCGG
CGAGCTGCACGCTGCCGTCCTCGATGTTGTGGCGGATCTTGAAGTTCACCTTGATGCCGTTCTTCTGCTT
GTCGGCCATGATATAGACGTTGTGGCTGTTGTAGTTGTACTCCAGCTTGTGCCCCAGGATGTTGCCGTCC
TCCTTGAAGTCGATGCCCTTCAGCTCGATGCGGTTCACCAGGGTGTCGCCCTCGAACTTCACCTCGGCGC
GGGTCTTGTAGTTGCCGTCGTCCTTGAAGAAGATGGTGCGCTCCTGGACGTAGCCTTCGGGCATGGCGGA
CTTGAAGAAGTCGTGCTGCTTCATGTGGTCGGGGTAGCGGCTGAAGCACTGCACGCCGTAGGTCAGGGTG
GTCACGAGGGTGGGCCAGGGCACGGGCAGCTTGCCGGTGGTGCAGATGAACTTCAGGGTCAGCTTGCCGT
AGGTGGCATCGCCCTCGCCCTCGCCGGACACGCTGAACTTGTGGCCGTTTACGTCGCCGTCCAGCTCGAC
CAGGATGGGCACCACCCCGGTGAACAGCTCCTCGCCCTTGCTCACTGGGCCAGGATTCTCCTCGACGTCA
CCGCATGTTAGCAGACTTCCTCTGCCCTCTCCACTGCCGAATTCGGGCCGGCCGGACACACACGCAAAAT
ACTCCTTCAGCGGAGCGAAGAGGTGGCGGATGACTGGCACGCTCCATGACCGGCCCAGCAGTCTCTGCCT
CGCCAAGCGGCTCATGTTGGAGACGTCAGTATAGTGGACTGGGAAACCAAATACCCTTTCCATTTCAGTG
CACCATAAGATGTCCTCTTTCTCATTCATGAACACAGGAAAATGCTGGTCTTTGCCCTGCTTTATGGAGT
TTGACCTCGTAGTAATGGTCCTCACTTTGCTGAACTTGGCTATCCTGCCATGCTCCAGACACTCCTGCAG
CTCCAGCTTATCATTCACAGTGGATGCCAACGGCCTGTTCATACCGGGAAGGTTACCCCAGAAGTAGCGG
GCCCTGTGTGCAGCTGACACTTCTTTGGCATCAATCATCACAGGGTTGGACTCGAGAAATCGCGAGATGT
CCCTCTTGTCACTAACGCCCATGGCCACCACATTCTCAAAGAGCCAGAAGAAGGGGCGATCATCTCCCTC
CTTGGGCCGCGCATCATGCAGGAGGCGGTAGAACTCAAAGAAGAGCCGGCCAGTGCCCTCGTAGAGGCCC
TTGCGAGCAGGGTTGACGATGGAGAGGTCATTGCAGGGACTGCCCCCAATCACCAGATCGAATGGGCCCC
ACTCCTGGATATGCTTCTGTGTGACGCTGCGGACGTCCCCGACGTACATGATCTTCCCCTGGTGCCGCAC
CATGCCCACCGTGATGGAGTCCTCACACACCTCCGAGGCAATGTAGCGGTCCACCTGAATGCCCAAGTCC
TTCAGCACCAGGAGCCCTGTAGCGATTCCATCAAAGAGAGACAGCACCCGGATGGGCTTCCTCTTCTCAG
CTGGGACAGGTGGGTAAACCTTTGGAGGGTCAAATTCCTGGTCGTGGTTATTAGCGAAGAACATCTGGAG
CCGGGAGGGGGATCCGCTCCCGCCTCCGCCCTCGAGCTTTTTCTTTTTGGCCTGTCCGGCCTTTTTCGTG
GCCGCCGGCCTTTTGTCGCCTCCCAGCTGAGACAGGTCGATCCGTGTCTCGTACAGGCCGGTGATGCTCT
GGTGGATCAGGGTGGCGTCCAGCACCTCTTTGGTGCTGGTGTACCTCTTCCGGTCGATGGTGGTGTCAAA
GTACTTGAAGGCGGCAGGGGCTCCCAGATTGGTCAGGGTAAACAGGTGGATGATATTCTCGGCCTGCTCT
CTGATGGGCTTATCCCGGTGCTTGTTGTAGGCGGACAGCACTTTGTCCAGATTAGCGTCGGCCAGGATCA
CTCTCTTGGAGAACTCGCTGATCTGCTCGATGATCTCGTCCAGGTAGTGCTTGTGCTGTTCCACAAACAG
CTGTTTCTGCTCATTATCCTCGGGGGAGCCCTTCAGCTTCTCATAGTGGCTGGCCAGGTACAGGAAGTTC
ACATATTTGGAGGGCAGGGCCAGTTCGTTTCCCTTCTGCAGTTCGCCGGCAGAGGCCAGCATTCTCTTCC
GGCCGTTTTCCAGCTCGAACAGGGAGTACTTAGGCAGCTTGATGATCAGGTCCTTTTTCACTTCTTTGTA
GCCCTTGGCTTCCAGAAAGTCGATGGGATTCTTCTCGAAGCTGCTTCTTTCCATGATGGTGATCCCCAGC
AGCTCTTTCACACTCTTCAGTTTCTTGGACTTGCCCTTTTCCACTTTGGCCACCACCAGCACAGAATAGG
CCACGGTGGGGCTGTCGAAGCCGCCGTACTTCTTAGGGTCCCAGTCCTTCTTTCTGGCGATCAGCTTATC
GCTGTTCCTCTTGGGCAGGATAGACTCTTTGCTGAAGCCGCCTGTCTGCACCTCGGTCTTTTTCACGATA
TTCACTTGGGGCATGCTCAGCACTTTCCGCACGGTGGCAAAATCCCGGCCCTTATCCCACACGATCTCCC
CGGTTTCGCCGTTTGTCTCGATCAGAGGCCGCTTCCGGATCTCGCCGTTGGCCAGGGTAATCTCGGTCTT
GAAAAAGTTCATGATGTTGCTGTAGAAGAAGTACTTGGCGGTAGCCTTGCCGATTTCCTGCTCGCTCTTG
GCGATCATCTTCCGCACGTCGTACACCTTGTAGTCGCCGTACACGAACTCGCTTTCCAGCTTAGGGTACT
TTTTGATCAGGGCGGTTCCCACGACGGCGTTCAGGTAGGCGTCGTGGGCGTGGTGGTAGTTGTTGATCTC
GCGCACTTTGTAAAACTGGAAATCCTTCCGGAAATCGGACACCAGCTTGGACTTCAGGGTGATCACTTTC
ACTTCCCGGATCAGCTTGTCATTCTCGTCGTACTTAGTGTTCATCCGGGAGTCCAGGATCTGTGCCACGT
GCTTTGTGATCTGCCGGGTTTCCACCAGCTGTCTCTTGATGAAGCCGGCCTTATCCAGTTCGCTCAGGCC
GCCTCTCTCGGCCTTGGTCAGATTGTCGAACTTTCTCTGGGTAATCAGCTTGGCGTTCAGCAGCTGCCGC
CAGTAGTTCTTCATCTTCTTCACGACCTCTTCGGAGGGCACGTTGTCGCTCTTGCCCCGGTTCTTGTCGC
TTCTGGTCAGCACCTTGTTGTCGATGGAGTCGTCCTTCAGAAAGCTCTGAGGCACGATAGCGTCCACATC
GTAGTCGGACAGCCGGTTGATGTCCAGTTCCTGGTCCACGTACATATCCCGCCCATTCTGCAGGTAGTAC
AGGTACAGCTTCTCGTTCTGCAGCTGGGTGTTTTCCACGGGGTGTTCTTTCAGGATCTGGCTGCCCAGCT
CTTTGATGCCCTCTTCGATCCGCTTCATTCTCTCGCGGCTGTTCTTCTGTCCCTTCTGGGTGGTCTGGTT
CTCTCTGGCCATTTCGATCACGATGTTCTCGGGCTTGTGCCGGCCCATCACTTTCACGAGCTCGTCCACC
ACCTTCACTGTCTGCAGGATGCCCTTCTTAATGGCGGGGCTGCCGGCCAGATTGGCAATGTGCTCGTGCA
GGCTATCGCCCTGGCCGGACACCTGGGCTTTCTGGATGTCCTCTTTAAAGGTCAGGCTGTCGTCGTGGAT
CAGCTGCATGAAGTTTCTGTTGGCGAAGCCGTCGGACTTCAGGAAATCCAGGATTGTCTTGCCGGACTGC
TTGTCCCGGATGCCGTTGATCAGCTTCCGGCTCAGCCTGCCCCAGCCGGTGTATCTCCGCCGCTTCAGCT
GCTTCATCACTTTGTCGTCGAACAGGTGGGCATAGGTTTTCAGCCGTTCCTCGATCATCTCTCTGTCCTC
AAACAGTGTCAGGGTCAGCACGATATCTTCCAGAATGTCCTCGTTTTCCTCATTGTCCAGGAAGTCCTTG
TCCTTGATAATTTTCAGCAGATCGTGGTATGTGCCCAGGGAGGCGTTGAACCGATCTTCCACGCCGGAGA
TTTCCACGGAGTCGAAGCACTCGATTTTCTTGAAGTAGTCCTCTTTCAGCTGCTTCACGGTCACTTTCCG
GTTGGTCTTGAACAGCAGGTCCACGATGGCCTTTTTCTGCTCGCCGCTCAGGAAGGCGGGCTTTCTCATT
CCCTCGGTCACGTATTTCACTTTGGTCAGCTCGTTATACACGGTGAAGTACTCGTACAGCAGGCTGTGCT
TGGGCAGCACCTTCTCGTTGGGCAGGTTCTTATCGAAGTTGGTCATCCGCTCGATGAAGCTCTGGGCGGA
AGCGCCCTTGTCCACCACTTCCTCGAAGTTCCAGGGGGTGATGGTTTCCTCGCTCTTTCTGGTCATCCAG
GCGAATCTGCTGTTTCCCCTGGCCAGAGGGCCCACGTAGTAGGGGATGCGGAAGGTCAGGATCTTCTCGA
TCTTTTCCCGGTTGTCCTTCAGGAATGGGTAAAAATCTTCCTGCCGCCGCAGAATGGCGTGCAGCTCTCC
CAGGTGGATCTGGTGGGGGATGCTGCCGTTGTCGAAGGTCCGCTGCTTCCGCAGCAGGTCCTCTCTGTTC
AGCTTCACGAGCAGTTCCTCGGTGCCGTCCATCTTTTCCAGGATGGGCTTGATGAACTTGTAGAACTCTT
CCTGGCTGGCTCCGCCGTCAATGTAGCCGGCGTAGCCGTTCTTGCTCTGGTCGAAGAAAATCTCTTTGTA
CTTCTCAGGCAGCTGCTGCCGCACGAGAGCTTTCAGCAGGGTCAGGTCCTGGTGGTGCTCGTCGTATCTC
TTGATCATAGAGGCGCTCAGGGGGGCCTTGGTGATCTCGGTGTTCACTCTCAGGATGTCGCTCAGCAGGA
TGGCGTCGGACAGGTTCTTGGCGGCCAGAAACAGGTCGGCGTACTGGTCGCCGATCTGGGCCAGCAGGTT
GTCCAGGTCGTCGTCGTAGGTGTCCTTGCTCAGCTGCAGTTTGGCATCCTCGGCCAGGTCGAAGTTGCTC
TTGAAGTTGGGGGTCAGGCCCAGGCTCAGGGCAATCAGGTTGCCGAACAGGCCATTCTTCTTCTCGCCGG
GCAGCTGGGCGATCAGATTTTCCAGCCGTCTGCTCTTGCTCAGTCTGGCAGACAGGATGGCCTTGGCGTC
CACGCCGCTGGCGTTGATGGGGTTTTCCTCGAACAGCTGGTTGTAGGTCTGCACCAGCTGGATGAACAGC
TTGTCCACGTCGCTGTTGTCGGGGTTCAGGTCGCCCTCGATCAGGAAGTGGCCCCGGAACTTGATCATGT
GGGCCAGGGCCAGATAGATCAGCCGCAGGTCGGCCTTGTCGGTGCTGTCCACCAGTTTCTTTCTCAGGTG
GTAGATGGTGGGGTACTTCTCGTGGTAGGCCACCTCGTCCACGATGTTGCCGAAGATGGGGTGCCGCTCG
TGCTTCTTATCCTCTTCCACCAGGAAGGACTCTTCCAGTCTGTGGAAGAAGCTGTCGTCCACCTTGGCCA
TCTCGTTGCTGAAGATCTCTTGCAGATAGCAGATCCGGTTCTTCCGTCTGGTGTATCTTCTTCTGGCGGT
TCTCTTCAGCCGGGTGGCCTCGGCTGTTTCGCCGCTGTCGAACAGCAGGGCTCCGATCAGGTTCTTCTTG
ATGCTGTGCCGGTCGGTGTTGCCCAGCACCTTGAATTTCTTGCTGGGCACCTTGTACTCGTCGGTGATCA
CGGCCCAGCCCACAGAGTTGGTGCCGATGGCCAGGCCGATGCTGTACTTCTTGTCGGCTGCTGGGACTCC
GTGGATACCGACCTTCCGCTTCTTCTTTGGGGCCATCTTATCGTCATCGTCTTTGTAATCAATATCATGA
TCCTTGTAGTCTCCGTCGTGGTCCTTATAGTCCATGGTGGCACCGGTCCAACCTGAAAAAAAGTGATTTC
AGGCAGGTGCTCCAGGTAATTAAACATTAATACCCCACCAACCAACCATCCCTTAAACCCTTACCTCTTG
CTCAGCTAATTACAGCCCGGAGGAGAAGGGCCGTCCCGCCCGCTCACCTGTGGGAGTAACGCGGTCAGTC
AGAGCCGGGGCGGGCGGCGCGAGGCGGCGGCGGAGCGGGGCACGGGGCGAAGGCAGCGCGCAGCGACTCC
CGCCC
