[The description below was written by a language model from this plasmid's Addgene catalogue record.]
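Description:
pdCas9-DNMT3A-EGFP is a mammalian expression and CRISPR plasmid of about 10.3 kb, built on the PX462 (pSpCas9n(BB)-2A-Puro) backbone and propagated in E. coli under ampicillin selection. The record gives no feature table, so the bacterial origin of replication and other backbone elements are not itemised, and the copy number is listed as unknown.

The roughly 6 kb payload is driven by the CBh promoter and encodes a human codon-optimized Streptococcus pyogenes Cas9 carrying both the D10A and H840A substitutions. These inactivate the two nuclease domains and leave a catalytically dead, RNA-guided DNA-binding protein. The H840A change was added to the D10A nickase already present in the parental vector. dCas9 carries an N-terminal 3xFLAG epitope and an SV40 nuclear localization signal, and it is fused to the catalytic domain of human DNMT3A (residues P602 to V912), a de novo DNA methyltransferase. An internal BbsI site in the DNMT3A fragment was removed by silent mutagenesis. The DNMT3A module sits between retained BamHI and FseI sites.

Downstream, a T2A self-cleaving peptide links the fusion to EGFP, which replaces the puromycin resistance cassette of the parent. Transfected cells can therefore be identified or sorted by fluorescence, with EGFP released as a separate protein. The plasmid also serves as a cloning backbone for an sgRNA, so a single construct supplies both the guide and the effector. It is intended for targeted DNA methylation at chosen genomic loci in mammalian cells.
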