Addgene plasmid #71666: pdCas9-DNMT3A-EGFP
Purpose: Expression of human codon-optimized dCas9-DNMT3A fusion with T2A-EGFP for targeted DNA methylation in mammalian cells; cloning backbone for sgRNA
Depositing lab: Vlatka Zoldos. Depositing organization: University of Zagreb, Faculty of Science. Publication: Repurposing the CRISPR-Cas9 system for targeted DNA methylation. Vojta A, Dobrinic P, Tadic V, Bockor L, Korac P, Julg B, Klasic M, Zoldos V. Nucleic Acids Res. 2016 Mar 11. pii: gkw159. 10.1093/nar/gkw159 PubMed 26969735.
Backbone
  Vector backbone: PX462
  Backbone size w/o insert (bp): 4246
  Total vector size (bp): 10266
  Vector type: Mammalian Expression, CRISPR
Growth in bacteria
  Bacterial resistance: Ampicillin, 100 μg/mL
  Growth temperature: 37°C
  Growth strain: DH5alpha
  Copy number: Unknown
Gene/Insert
  Gene/Insert name: S. pyogenes dCas9 fused with the catalytic domain of human DNMT3A (amino acids P602-V912) and T2A-EGFP (alt names: dCas9-DNMT3A-EGFP; SpdCas9-DNMT3A-T2A-EGFP; dCas9-DNMT3A)
  Species: H. sapiens (human), Synthetic; S. pyogenes
  Insert size (bp): 6020
  Mutation: D10A and H840A in S.pyogenes Cas9
  GenBank ID: AKA60242.1 NP_072046.2
  Entrez Gene: DNMT3A (a.k.a. DNMT3A2, HESJAS, M.HsaIIIA, TBRS)
  Promoter: CBh
  Tag / fusion protein: 3xFLAG (N terminal on insert); SV40 NLS (N terminal on insert); T2A-EGFP (C terminal on insert)
  Cloning method: Restriction Enzyme; 5′ cloning site BamHI (not destroyed); 3′ cloning site FseI (not destroyed)
  Sequencing primers: 5′ GS-linker For 5' GAAGAGGTACACCAGCACCAAAG 3'; 3′ BGH Rev
Resource information
  A portion of this plasmid was derived from a plasmid made by: The plasmid is derived from Addgene plasmids #35521, #48141 and #48140.
Terms and licenses: Academic/Nonprofit Terms; Industry Terms: Not Available to Industry
Depositor comments: The catalytic domain of human DNMT3A (amino acids P602-V912) was derived from the plasmid pcDNA3/Myc-DNMT3A (Addgene, plasmid #35521) (Chen et al., 2005, J Cell Biochem 95: 902-917). Undesired BbsI restriction site was removed by site-directed mutagenesis, without affecting the amino acid sequence. Plasmid pSpCas9n(BB)-2A-Puro (PX462) (Addgene, plasmid #48141) (Ran et al., 2013, Nat Protoc 8: 2281-2308) was used as a backbone. Additional H840A mutation was introduced into Cas9n D10A nickase. T2A-PuroR EcoRI fragment was replaced with T2A-EGFP fragment from pSpCas9n(BB)-2A-GFP (PX461) (Addgene, plasmid #48140) (Ran et al., 2013, Nat Protoc 8: 2281-2308).
How to cite: pdCas9-DNMT3A-EGFP was a gift from Vlatka Zoldos (Addgene plasmid # 71666 ; http://n2t.net/addgene:71666 ; RRID:Addgene_71666)
